Addgene plasmid #137966: pSAC17
Purpose: Expresses Zea mays FNR and Prochlorococcus marinus MIT9211 SIR
Depositing lab: Jonathan Silberg. Depositing organization: Rice University. Publication: Prochlorococcus phage ferredoxin: Structural characterization and electron transfer to cyanobacterial sulfite reductases. Campbell IJ, Olmos JL Jr, Xu W, Kahanda D, Atkinson JT, Sparks ON, Miller MD, Phillips GN Jr, Bennett GN, Silberg JJ. J Biol Chem. 2020 May 19. pii: RA120.013501. doi: 10.1074/jbc.RA120.013501. PubMed 32434930.
Backbone
  Vector backbone: p15a
  Total vector size (bp): 5295
  Vector type: Synthetic Biology
Growth in bacteria
  Bacterial resistance: Streptomycin, 50 μg/mL
  Growth temperature: 37°C
  Growth strain: DH5alpha
  Copy number: Low Copy
Gene/Insert 1
  Gene/Insert name: Zea mays Ferredoxin-NADP reductase (alt names: Zea mays FNR; zm-FNR)
  Species: Zea mays
  Insert size (bp): 957
Gene/Insert 2
  Gene/Insert name: Procholoroccus marinus MIT9211 sulfite reductase (alt name: pmN2-SIR)
  Insert size (bp): 1794
Terms and licenses: Academic/Nonprofit Terms; Industry Terms: Not Available to Industry
How to cite: pSAC17 was a gift from Jonathan Silberg (Addgene plasmid # 137966 ; http://n2t.net/addgene:137966 ; RRID:Addgene_137966)
