[The description below was written by a language model from this plasmid's Addgene catalogue record and pLannotate feature annotations shown in this document.]
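Description:
pSAC17 is a low-copy bacterial expression plasmid of about 5.3 kb, catalogued as a synthetic biology vector and built on a p15A backbone for use in E. coli. It replicates from the p15A origin, which is compatible with ColE1-type plasmids and so allows a second plasmid to be maintained in the same cell. Selection is by streptomycin through the aadA (SmR) aminoglycoside adenylyltransferase gene, which is followed by a lambda t0 terminator. The annotation also picks up a short RSF origin fragment and a small piece of Tn5 transposase coding sequence upstream of the marker. These appear to be partial matches or cloning remnants rather than functional elements.

The payload consists of two separate expression units in the same orientation. Each unit has a short sequence upstream that matches the trc promoter, a hybrid trp/lac E. coli promoter. The first unit encodes the Prochlorococcus marinus MIT9211 sulfite reductase (pmN2-SIR). The automated annotation labels it by homology to the Synechocystis sir protein, and it is followed by a BioBrick suffix scar and the rrnB T2 terminator. The second unit encodes Zea mays ferredoxin-NADP reductase (zm-FNR), which the annotation tool matches to the related rice enzyme, and it ends with the rrnB T1 and T7Te terminators.

FNR draws electrons from NADPH to reduce ferredoxin, and SIR uses reduced ferredoxin to convert sulfite to sulfide. The plasmid therefore supplies the donor and acceptor partners of a ferredoxin-dependent electron transfer pathway but carries no ferredoxin itself. Consistent with the associated study of a Prochlorococcus phage ferredoxin, it is presumably paired with a compatible ferredoxin-expressing plasmid to test electron transfer to this cyanobacterial SIR, although the record does not describe the assay.
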