Features (pLannotate 1.2.2; 13 found; start..end, strand, type, name):
    114..169     +  rep_origin     RSF ori (fragment): Plasmids containing the RSF 1030 origin of replication can be propagated in E. coli cells that contain additional plasmids with compatible origins.
    364..393     +  promoter       trc promoter: strong E. coli promoter; hybrid between the trp and lac UV5 promoters
    563..2233    +  CDS            sir (fragment): SIR_SYNY3 - Experimental evidence at protein level: Swiss-Prot protein existence level 1. Catalyzes the reduction of sulfite to sulfide, a step in the biosynthesis of sulfur-containing amino acids and cofactors. From Synechocystis sp. (strain PCC 6803 / Kazusa).
   2282..2302    +  misc_feature   BioBrick suffix: universal suffix for all parts
   2357..2384    +  terminator     rrnB T2 terminator: transcription terminator T2 from the E. coli rrnB gene
   2404..2433    +  promoter       trc promoter: strong E. coli promoter; hybrid between the trp and lac UV5 promoters
   2549..3496    +  CDS            FENRO_ORYSJ (fragment): Experimental evidence at protein level: Swiss-Prot protein existence level 1. May play a key role in regulating the relative amounts of cyclic and non-cyclic electron flow to meet the demands of the plant for ATP and reducing power. Is involved in nitrate assimilation. From Oryza sativa subsp. japonica (Rice).
   3508..3579    +  terminator     rrnB T1 terminator: transcription terminator T1 from the E. coli rrnB gene
   3595..3622    +  terminator     T7Te terminator: phage T7 early transcription terminator
   3635..3751    +  CDS            tnpA (fragment): TN5P_ECOLX - Also known as tnp. Experimental evidence at protein level: Swiss-Prot protein existence level 1. Mediates transposition of transposon Tn5 by a 'cut and paste' mechanism. First, the monomeric transposase binds the 19 bp inverted DNA repeats flanking the transposon. Then, dimerization of the DNA- bound transposase creates a synaptic DNA complex. After nicking of the first DNA strand, excision of the transposon proceeds through a series of intermediates. The transposase then mediates the insertion of the transposon at a new site by strand transfer. The activity of the wild- type tran
   3783..4574    +  CDS            SmR: aminoglycoside adenylyltransferase (Murphy, 1985); aadA; confers resistance to spectinomycin and streptomycin
   4586..4680    +  terminator     lambda t0 terminator: transcription terminator from phage lambda
   4794..26      +  rep_origin     p15A ori (across the origin): Plasmids containing the medium-copy-number p15A origin of replication can be propagated in E. coli cells that contain a second plasmid with the ColE1 origin.
>Addgene plasmid #137966 | pSAC17 | addgene full sequence | sequence record 273665 | Addgene NGS Result
TGTCAGGGGGGCGGAGCCTATGGAAAAACGGCTTTGCCGCGGCCCTCTCACTTCCCTGTTAAGTATCTTC
CTGGCATCTTCCAGGAAATCTCCGCCCCGTTCGTAAGCCATTTCCGCTCGCCGCAGTCGAACGACCGAGC
GTAGCGAGTCAGTGAGCGAGGAAGCGGAATATATCCCCTAGGTGGAGTCTGGCCTCAAATACAAAGTCTG
CAAAGTCTCGAAATATTAAACCAGAGAATAAATAATTAAACGCCAAAATATTTCTAGCAAAAACCCCAGT
TATTAAACCGCCTAAGTCCCCCAGGAAAGGGGGATATAACAGTATAGATTTTGTCAGCCTTCAGCTTGGC
TTTACCGTCAGAGTTGACAATTAATCATCCGGCTCGTATAATGTGTGGAGGGCCCAAGTTCACTTAAAAA
GGAGATCAACAATGAAAGCAATTTTCGTACTGAAACATCTTAATCATGCAATGGAGGCTTTCTAATGACT
AAGGAAGCCTTGTCTTTGCCGGACATCGATGACTCGCCATTGTCCCCGTGCGTTGCAAATGGGCAAGATC
GTACAAAGTTTGAGCAATTCAAAGCAGACAGCGATTACCTGAAGGAACCGCTTCGGACGGAATTGCAGAA
CAATTCGGATCACTTCTCAAATGACGCGGTACAATTGCTTAAGTTTCATGGCAGCTATCAACAGGACAAC
CGCGACACGCGCCAGAAAGGTGTGGAAAAGGATTGGCAAATGATGTTACGGTTACGTTCGCCGGGCGGCC
ATATTCCACCAGAACTGTTTGTCGCGTTAGATCATCTGAGTGACCAATTAGGTAACGGTACTCTTCGCGC
TACTACGCGGCAGGCGTTTCAAATGCACGGTATTAAGAAGGAGTCGCTGAAAACCGTAATTGAAACTATC
ATTCGCTCTATGGGTTCTACTTTAGCGGCGTGTGGGGACATTAACCGTAATGTAATGGCGCCAGCGGCAC
CGTTCACGTATGGTGATTATCCAGTCGCTCGGCGGCTGGCAAACCAGATTGCGGACGTGCTTTCACCTTC
TTACGCGGAGAAGACTTATTTAGAGCTTTGGGTTGATGGCGATATTAGCTATAAGATTTCACCTTCTAAC
GAGGTGAAGAAGGTGCGGAAAAACCAGTACAAGGAGGGTGTCTATTCAGGTGACATCAAGGAGCCGCTCT
ACGGCTCAACTTACTTGCCTCGGAAGTTTAAATGCGCAGTAACTGTTCCGGGGGACAATAGTGTCGATCT
CTTAACACAAGACATTGGGCTTGTTGTTTTCACCAACGCGAAAAATAAGTTAATTGGCTGCAATGTTTAC
GTGGGGGGCGGGATGGGGCGCACCCATAACAATGAAGAGACATTTGCCCGGAGTGCTGAGCCGATCGGGT
TTGTGAGTGCGGAGTATGTTCTGGAACTGGTTCAGTCTATTCTGGCTTTACAGCGTGACTACGGGGACCG
TAAGGTTCGGCGCCATGCCCGTATGAAATACCTTATCAATGACAAGGGGATCGAGTGGTTCATCGATAAG
TTGAAGAACAATTACTTCAAATATCCAATTAAAAGTTTGCGTAAAGAACCGACTTCCAAACTCTTGGATT
ATCTCGGTTGGCATAAACAGTCACACGATCTTTATTTTGTTGGCATTCCTCTGCTTAGTGGTCGTTTGAG
TGGCGAATACAAGAAAGCTATTTGTAAGTTAGTGAACAAATTTAAGCTTGATATTCAGCTGACGCCGAAC
CAAGATTTACTTCTGTGTAACATCGGGAGTTATCAGCGTTCTTCTATTAAAAAAGAATTAAGCAATATTG
GGATCATTAAGCCGGATAGTCCGGAACCGATCCAGCGTCACGCTCTGGCTTGCCCTGCCTTGCCGCTTTG
CGGCCTCGCAGTAACAGAAGCAGAGCGCATCTTACCGGAGATCTTAGATCGTATTAACACCCAATTATCA
GACTTGCGCATTCAGAAAACACTTCTTTTCCGCATGACTGGGTGTCCAAACGGTTGTGCACGGCCATACA
TGGCGGAGTTAGCTTTGGTGGGGTCGGGGCTTGATCAATACCAGTTGTGGTTAGGGGGCTCTCCTAATCT
GCAACGGCTCGCGAAGCCTTTCATTCAGCGGATGCCTCTCACTAGCCTCGAGGAGACACTTAAGCCACTG
TTCATTAGCTGGAAAAATTCCAAGAAGGAGATCAGCTTCGGTGACCATATGAACGAGCTGGGGGACCAGA
ACATCATGGAACTTCTTTCATTGAAAGACAAGGAGCCTTGATACTAGTAGCGGCCGCTGCAGGCATGCCT
CGAGATGCATGGCGCCTAACCTAAACTGACAGGCATCAAATTAAGCAGAAGGCCATCCTGACGGATGGCC
TTTTTGCGTTTCGAACAATTGAATTGACAATTAATCATCCGGCTCGTATAATGTGTGGAGGGCCCAAGTT
CACTTAAAAAGGAGATCAACAATGAAAGCAATTTTCGTACTGAAACATCTTAATCATGCAATGGAGGCTT
TCTAGGAGAGCATTAGGTCTCGATGGGCAGTGTTCAACAGGCTTCTAGGTCAAAAGTATCCGTCGCACCA
TTGCATTTAGAAAGTGCCAAGGAGCCTCCACTAAATACTTATAAACCTAAGGAACCATTTACAGCTACCA
TTGTGAGCGTTGAGTCTCTTGTAGGTCCTAAAGCACCAGGAGAAACTTGTCACATAGTCATCGATCATGG
CGGTAACGTGCCTTACTGGGAAGGACAATCATATGGCGTTATTCCACCTGGTGAGAATCCAAAGAAACCT
GGTGCCCCACAGAACGTAAGGTTGTACTCCATAGCTAGTACAAGATATGGAGACAATTTCGATGGCAGGA
CCGGTAGCTTATGCGTCAGAAGAGCAGTTTACTATGACCCTGAAACTGGAAAGGAAGATCCATCTAAAAA
CGGTGTGTGTTCAAATTTTCTATGCAACTCCAAGCCAGGTGACAAAATCCAACTTACAGGTCCTAGTGGA
AAGATTATGTTGTTACCAGAGGAAGATCCTAATGCAACCCACATAATGATCGCTACTGGTACAGGCGTTG
CACCATTCAGGGGTTACTTGAGAAGAATGTTTATGGAAGATGTACCTAACTATAGGTTCGGAGGTTTAGC
TTGGCTATTTCTTGGCGTCGCCAATTCTGACAGCTTGTTATACGATGAGGAGTTCACCTCATATCTAAAA
CAATACCCAGACAATTTTAGATATGATAAGGCATTGTCCAGGGAGCAGAAAAACAGAAGTGGAGGTAAAA
TGTACGTGCAAGATAAGATTGAAGAATATTCTGACGAGATTTTCAAATTACTTGATGGCGGTGCTCATAT
ATACTTTTGTGGATTGAAGGGTATGATGCCTGGCATCCAAGACACTTTAAAAAAGGTTGCCGAAAGAAGG
GGTGAATCATGGGATCAGAAACTAGCACAACTTAAGAAAAATAAGCAGTGGCACGTAGAGGTCTATTAAC
CAGGCATCAAATAAAACGAAATGCTCAGTCGAAAGACTGGGCCTTTCGTTTTATCTGTTGTTTGTTGGTG
AACGCTCTCTACTAGAGTCACACTGGCTCACCTTCGGGTGGGCCTTTCTGCGTTTATAGGTACCAGCAAG
CGAACCGGAATTGCCAGCTGGGGCGCCCTCTGGTAAGGTTGGGAAGCCCTGCAAAGTAAACTGGATGGCT
TTCTTGCCGCCAAGGATCTGATGGCGCAGGGTATCAAGATCTGATCAAGAGACAGGATGAGGATCGTTTC
GTATGAGGGAAGCGGTGATCGCCGAAGTATCGACTCAACTATCAGAGGTAGTTGGCGTCATCGAGCGCCA
TCTCGAACCGACGTTGCTGGCCGTACATTTGTACGGCTCCGCAGTGGATGGCGGCCTGAAGCCACACAGT
GATATTGATTTGCTGGTTACGGTGACCGTAAGGCTTGATGAAACAACGCGGCGAGCTTTGATCAACGACC
TTTTGGAAACTTCGGCTTCCCCTGGAGAGAGCGAGATTCTCCGCGCTGTAGAAGTCACCATTGTTGTGCA
CGACGACATCATTCCGTGGCGTTATCCAGCTAAGCGCGAACTGCAATTTGGAGAATGGCAGCGCAATGAC
ATTCTTGCAGGTATCTTCGAGCCAGCCACGATCGACATTGATCTGGCTATCTTGCTGACAAAAGCAAGAG
AACATAGCGTTGCCTTGGTAGGTCCAGCGGCGGAGGAACTCTTTGATCCGGTTCCTGAACAGGATCTATT
TGAGGCGCTAAATGAAACCTTAACGCTATGGAACTCGCCGCCCGACTGGGCTGGCGATGAGCGAAATGTA
GTGCTTACGTTGTCCCGCATTTGGTACAGCGCAGTAACCGGCAAAATCGCGCCGAAGGATGTCGCTGCCG
ACTGGGCAATGGAGCGCCTGCCGGCCCAGTATCAGCCCGTCATACTTGAAGCTAGACAGGCTTATCTTGG
ACAAGAAGAAGATCGCTTGGCCTCGCGCGCAGATCAGTTGGAAGAATTTGTCCACTACGTGAAAGGCGAG
ATCACCAAGGTAGTCGGCAAATAAGAGCTCGCTTGGACTCCTGTTGATAGATCCAGTAATGACCTCAGAA
CTCCATCTGGATTTGTTCAGAACGCTCGGTTGCCGCCGGGCGTTTTTTATTGGTGAGAATCCAAGCACTA
GTAACAACTTATATCGTATGGGGCTGACTTCAGGTGCTACATTTGAAGAGATAAATTGCACTGAAATCTA
GTAATATTTTATCTGATTAATAAGATGATCTTCTTGAGATCGTTTTGGTCTGCGCGTAATCTCTTGCTCT
GAAAACGAAAAAACCGCCTTGCAGGGCGGTTTTTCGAAGGTTCTCTGAGCTACCAACTCTTTGAACCGAG
GTAACTGGCTTGGAGGAGCGCAGTCACCAAAACTTGTCCTTTCAGTTTAGCCTTAACCGGCGCATGACTT
CAAGACTAACTCCTCTAAATCAATTACCAGTGGCTGCTGCCAGTGGTGCTTTTGCATGTCTTTCCGGGTT
GGACTCAAGACGATAGTTACCGGATAAGGCGCAGCGGTAGGACTGAACGGGGGGTTCGTGCATACAGTCC
AGCTTGGAGCGAACTGCCTACCCGGAACTGAGTGTCAGGCGTGGAATGAGACAAACGCGGCCATAACAGC
GGAATGACACCGGTAAACCGAAAGGCAGGAACAGGAGAGCGCACGAGGGAGCCGCCAGGGGGAAACGCCT
GGTATCTTTATAGTCCTGTCGGGTTTCGCCACCACTGATTTGAGCGTCAGATTTCGTGATGCT
